Addgene plasmid #26585: pLenti CMVtight eGFP Hygro (w783-1)
Purpose: 2nd generation lentiviral vector
Depositing lab: Eric Campeau. Depositing organization: University of Massachusetts, Worcester.
Backbone
  Vector backbone: p156RRL-sinPPT-CMV-GFP-PRE/Nhe I
  Backbone size w/o insert (bp): 8568
  Vector type: Mammalian Expression, Lentiviral ; Tet-On Advanced vector
  Selectable markers: Hygromycin
Growth in bacteria
  Bacterial resistance: Ampicillin, 100 μg/mL
  Growth temperature: 37°C
  Growth strain: Stbl3
  Growth instructions: Stbl3, 37oC
  Copy number: High Copy
Gene/Insert
  Gene/Insert name: Enhanced Green Fluorescent Protein (alt name: eGFP)
  Insert size (bp): 719
  Cloning method: Restriction Enzyme; 5′ cloning site Bst BI (not destroyed); 3′ cloning site Xba I (not destroyed)
  Sequencing primers: 5′ CMVtightFORW; 3′ WPRErev
Resource information
  A portion of this plasmid was derived from a plasmid made by: The CMVtight element was a gift from Dr. Dominic Esposito.
Terms and licenses: Academic/Nonprofit Terms; Industry Terms: Not Available to Industry
Depositor comments: Need to be transduced in a Tet-On Advanced cell line for expression of GFP. There are a few mismatches between Addgene's sequence and Dr Campeau's sequence. The sequence differences do not affect GFP expression or general plasmid function.
How to cite: pLenti CMVtight eGFP Hygro (w783-1) was a gift from Eric Campeau (Addgene plasmid # 26585 ; http://n2t.net/addgene:26585 ; RRID:Addgene_26585)
