[The description below was written by a language model from this plasmid's Addgene catalogue record and pLannotate feature annotations shown in this document.]
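Description:
pLenti CMVtight eGFP Hygro (w783-1) is a doxycycline-inducible lentiviral transfer vector built on the p156RRL-sinPPT-CMV-GFP-PRE backbone. The catalogue lists it as a 2nd generation lentiviral vector of the Tet-On Advanced type. It is maintained in E. coli through a high-copy ColE1/pUC-type origin with ampicillin resistance (β-lactamase), and the backbone also carries an f1 origin, an SV40 origin, an SV40 polyadenylation signal and remnants of a lac/T7/T3 cloning region. The annotated sequence is about 9.3 kb, consistent with the stated backbone plus a roughly 0.7 kb insert.

The viral genome is transcribed from an RSV promoter fused to a truncated HIV-1 5' LTR. This is followed by the Ψ packaging signal with a partial gag sequence, the Rev response element for Rev-dependent nuclear export, and the cPPT/CTS. A second truncated LTR closes the cassette downstream, in keeping with the "sin" (self-inactivating) backbone name.

Within this frame, the tight TRE promoter (seven tet operators upstream of a minimal CMV promoter) drives EGFP. The EGFP sequence was cloned between BstBI and XbaI sites and is flanked by attB1 and attB2 Gateway recombination sites. A WPRE follows to enhance transcript expression. A separate mouse PGK promoter drives the hygromycin resistance gene, so transduced mammalian cells can be selected whether or not they are induced.

The vector does not encode a transactivator, so GFP is expressed only in cells that already carry the Tet-On Advanced transactivator, as the depositor notes. It therefore suits use as a fluorescent reporter or control for inducible expression in such lines. The depositor also reports a few mismatches between the repository and original sequences that do not affect GFP expression or plasmid function.
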