Features (pLannotate 1.2.2; 32 found; start..end, strand, type, name):
      1..315     +  promoter       tight TRE promoter: Tet-responsive promoter PTight, consisting of seven tet operator sequences followed by the minimal CMV promoter
    320..346     +  misc_feature   MCS (fragment): pUC18/19 multiple cloning site
    393..417     +  protein_bind   attB1: mutant version of attB; recombination site for the Gateway® BP reaction BP Clonase™
    446..498     +  misc_feature   MCS: multiple cloning site
    516..1235    +  CDS            EGFP: the original enhanced GFP (Yang et al., 1996) mammalian codon-optimized
   1260..1284    -  protein_bind   attB2: mutant version of attB; recombination site for the Gateway® BP reaction BP Clonase™
   1315..1903    +  misc_feature   WPRE: woodchuck hepatitis virus posttranscriptional regulatory element
   1959..2458    +  promoter       PGK promoter: mouse phosphoglycerate kinase 1 promoter
   2476..3501    +  CDS            HygR: aminoglycoside phosphotransferase from E. coli; aph(4)-Ia; confers resistance to hygromycin
   3519..3797    +  CDS            yokD (fragment): YOKD_BACSU - Experimental evidence at protein level: Swiss-Prot protein existence level 1. May contribute to antibiotic resistance. From Bacillus subtilis (strain 168).
   3805..3942    +  CDS            nef (fragment): NEF_HV1LA - Experimental evidence at protein level: Swiss-Prot protein existence level 1. Extracellular Nef protein targets CD4(+) T-lymphocytes for apoptosis by interacting with CXCR4 surface receptors. From Human immunodeficiency virus type 1 group M subtype B (isolate Lai) (HIV-1).
   3928..4108    +  LTR            5' LTR (truncated): truncated 5' long terminal repeat (LTR) from HIV-1
   4180..4301    +  polyA_signal   SV40 poly(A) signal: SV40 polyadenylation signal
   4341..4476    +  rep_origin     SV40 ori: SV40 origin of replication
   4497..4515    -  promoter       T7 promoter: promoter for bacteriophage T7 RNA polymerase
   4523..4678    +  CDS            lacZα (fragment): LacZα fragment of β-galactosidase; lacZ fragment
   4683..5111    +  rep_origin     f1 ori (sequence partly withheld): f1 bacteriophage origin of replication; arrow indicates direction of (+) strand synthesis
   5164..5268    +  promoter       AmpR promoter: bla
   5269..6129    +  CDS            AmpR: β-lactamase; bla; confers resistance to ampicillin, carbenicillin, and related antibiotics
   6300..6888    +  rep_origin     ori: high-copy-number ColE1/pMB1/pBR322/pUC origin of replication
   7071..7163    +  CDS            lacI (fragment): lac repressor; lacI; The lac repressor binds to the lac operator to inhibit transcription in E. coli. This inhibition can be relieved by adding lactose or isopropyl-β-D-thiogalactopyranoside (IPTG).
   7176..7197    +  protein_bind   CAP binding site: CAP binding activates transcription in the presence of cAMP. E. coli catabolite activator protein
   7212..7242    +  promoter       lac promoter: promoter for the E. coli lac operon
   7250..7266    +  protein_bind   lac operator: The lac repressor binds to the lac operator to inhibit transcription in E. coli. This inhibition can be relieved by adding lactose or isopropyl-β-D-thiogalactopyranoside (IPTG). lac repressor encoded by lacI
   7311..7329    +  promoter       T3 promoter: promoter for bacteriophage T3 RNA polymerase
   7357..7583    +  promoter       RSV promoter: Rous sarcoma virus enhancer/promoter
   7584..7764    +  LTR            5' LTR (truncated): truncated 5' long terminal repeat (LTR) from HIV-1
   7811..7936    +  misc_feature   HIV-1 Ψ: packaging signal of human immunodeficiency virus type 1
   7920..8283    +  CDS            HIV-1 gag (fragment): gag protein from human immunodeficiency virus 1; gag
   8429..8662    +  misc_feature   RRE: The Rev response element (RRE) of HIV-1 allows for Rev-dependent mRNA export from the nucleus to the cytoplasm.
   9039..9139    +  CDS            Rev (fragment): human immunodeficiency virus 1 (HIV-1) Rev protein; rev; enhances nuclear export of unspliced and incompletely spliced viral mRNAs
   9158..9275    +  misc_feature   cPPT/CTS: central polypurine tract and central termination sequence of HIV-1
>Addgene plasmid #26585 | pLenti CMVtight eGFP Hygro (w783-1) | addgene full sequence | sequence record 499878 | Addgene NGS Result
GAGTTTACTCCCTATCAGTGATAGAGAACGTATGTCGAGTTTACTCCCTATCAGTGATAGAGAACGATGT
CGAGTTTACTCCCTATCAGTGATAGAGAACGTATGTCGAGTTTACTCCCTATCAGTGATAGAGAACGTAT
GTCGAGTTTACTCCCTATCAGTGATAGAGAACGTATGTCGAGTTTATCCCTATCAGTGATAGAGAACGTA
TGTCGAGTTTACTCCCTATCAGTGATAGAGAACGTATGTCGAGGTAGGCGTGTACGGTGGGAGGCCTATA
TAAGCAGAGCTCGTTTAGTGAACCGTCAGATCGCCTGGAGAATTCGAGCTCGGTACCCGGGGATCCACCG
GTTCGTCGACTAGTCCAGTGTGGTGGAATTCTGCAGATATCAACAAGTTTGTACAAAAAAGCAGGCTTTA
AAGGAACCAATTCAGTCGACTGGATCTCGAGCTCAAGCTTCGAATTCTGCAGTCGACGGTACCGCGGGCC
CGGGATCCACCGGCCGGTCGCCACCATGGTGAGCAAGGGCGAGGAGCTGTTCACCGGGGTGGTGCCCATC
CTGGTCGAGCTGGACGGCGACGTAAACGGCCACAAGTTCAGCGTGTCCGGCGAGGGCGAGGGCGATGCCA
CCTACGGCAAGCTGACCCTGAAGTTCATCTGCACCACCGGCAAGCTGCCCGTGCCCTGGCCCACCCTCGT
GACCACCCTGACCTACGGCGTGCAGTGCTTCAGCCGCTACCCCGACCACATGAAGCAGCACGACTTCTTC
AAGTCCGCCATGCCCGAAGGCTACGTCCAGGAGCGCACCATCTTCTTCAAGGACGACGGCAACTACAAGA
CCCGCGCCGAGGTGAAGTTCGAGGGCGACACCCTGGTGAACCGCATCGAGCTGAAGGGCATCGACTTCAA
GGAGGACGGCAACATCCTGGGGCACAAGCTGGAGTACAACTACAACAGCCACAACGTCTATATCATGGCC
GACAAGCAGAAGAACGGCATCAAGGTGAACTTCAAGATCCGCCACAACATCGAGGACGGCAGCGTGCAGC
TCGCCGACCACTACCAGCAGAACACCCCCATCGGCGACGGCCCCGTGCTGCTGCCCGACAACCACTACCT
GAGCACCCAGTCCGCCCTGAGCAAAGACCCCAACGAGAAGCGCGATCACATGGTCCTGCTGGAGTTCGTG
ACCGCCGCCGGGATCACTCTCGGCATGGACGAGCTGTACAAGTAAAGCGGCCGCACTCGAGATATCTAGA
CCCAGCTTTCTTGTACAAAGTGGTTGATATCCAGCACAGTGGCGGCCGCTCGACAATCAACCTCTGGATT
ACAAAATTTGTGAAAGATTGACTGGTATTCTTAACTATGTTGCTCCTTTTACGCTATGTGGATACGCTGC
TTTAATGCCTTTGTATCATGCTATTGCTTCCCGTATGGCTTTCATTTTCTCCTCCTTGTATAAATCCTGG
TTGCTGTCTCTTTATGAGGAGTTGTGGCCCGTTGTCAGGCAACGTGGCGTGGTGTGCACTGTGTTTGCTG
ACGCAACCCCCACTGGTTGGGGCATTGCCACCACCTGTCAGCTCCTTTCCGGGACTTTCGCTTTCCCCCT
CCCTATTGCCACGGCGGAACTCATCGCCGCCTGCCTTGCCCGCTGCTGGACAGGGGCTCGGCTGTTGGGC
ACTGACAATTCCGTGGTGTTGTCGGGGAAGCTGACGTCCTTTCCATGGCTGCTCGCCTGTGTTGCCACCT
GGATTCTGCGCGGGACGTCCTTCTGCTACGTCCCTTCGGCCCTCAATCCAGCGGACCTTCCTTCCCGCGG
CCTGCTGCCGGCTCTGCGGCCTCTTCCGCGTCTTCGCCTTCGCCCTCAGACGAGTCGGATCTCCCTTTGG
GCCGCCTCCCCGCCTGGAATTCTGCAGATATCCGGACTAGTGATCTCTCGAGGTTAACGAATTCTACCGG
GTAGGGGAGGCGCTTTTCCCAAGGCAGTCTGGAGCATGCGCTTTAGCAGCCCCGCTGGGCACTTGGCGCT
ACACAAGTGGCCTCTGGCCTCGCACACATTCCACATCCACCGGTAGGCGCCAACCGGCTCCGTTCTTTGG
TGGCCCCTTCGCGCCACCTTCTACTCCTCCCCTAGTCAGGAAGTTCCCCCCCGCCCCGCAGCTCGCGTCG
TGCAGGACGTGACAAATGGAAGTAGCACGTCTCACTAGTCTCGTGCAGATGGACAGCACCGCTGAGCAAT
GGAAGCGGGTAGGCCTTTGGGGCAGCGGCCAATAGCAGCTTTGCTCCTTCGCTTTCTGGGCTCAGAGGCT
GGGAAGGGGTGGGTCCGGGGGCGGGCTCAGGGGCGGGCTCAGGGGCGGGGCGGGCGCCCGAAGGTCCTCC
GGAGGCCCGGCATTCTGCACGCTTCAAAAGCGCACGTCTGCCGCGCTGTTCTCCTCTTCCTCATCTCCGG
GCCTTTCGACCTGCATCCCGCCACCATGAAAAAGCCTGAACTCACCGCGACGTCTGTCGAGAAGTTTCTG
ATCGAAAAGTTCGACAGCGTCTCCGACCTGATGCAGCTCTCGGAGGGCGAAGAATCTCGTGCTTTCAGCT
TCGATGTAGGAGGGCGTGGATATGTCCTGCGGGTAAATAGCTGCGCCGATGGTTTCTACAAAGATCGTTA
TGTTTATCGGCACTTTGCATCGGCCGCGCTCCCGATTCCGGAAGTGCTTGACATTGGGGAATTCAGCGAG
AGCCTGACCTATTGCATCTCCCGCCGTGCACAGGGTGTCACGTTGCAAGACCTGCCTGAAACCGAACTGC
CCGCTGTTCTGCAGCCGGTCGCGGAGGCCATGGATGCGATCGCTGCGGCCGATCTTAGCCAGACGAGCGG
GTTCGGCCCATTCGGACCGCAAGGAATCGGTCAATACACTACATGGCGTGATTTCATATGCGCGATTGCT
GATCCCCATGTGTATCACTGGCAAACTGTGATGGACGACACCGTCAGTGCGTCCGTCGCGCAGGCTCTCG
ATGAGCTGATGCTTTGGGCCGAGGACTGCCCCGAAGTCCGGCACCTCGTGCACGCGGATTTCGGCTCCAA
CAATGTCCTGACGGACAATGGCCGCATAACAGCGGTCATTGACTGGAGCGAGGCGATGTTCGGGGATTCC
CAATACGAGGTCGCCAACATCTTCTTCTGGAGGCCGTGGTTGGCTTGTATGGAGCAGCAGACGCGCTACT
TCGAGCGGAGGCATCCGGAGCTTGCAGGATCGCCGCGGCTCCGGGCGTATATGCTCCGCATTGGTCTTGA
CCAACTCTATCAGAGCTTGGTTGACGGCAATTTCGATGATGCAGCTTGGGCGCAGGGTCGATGCGACGCA
ATCGTCCGATCCGGAGCCGGGACTGTCGGGCGTACACAAATCGCCCGCAGAAGCGCGGCCGTCTGGACCG
ATGGCTGTGTAGAAGTACTCGCCGATAGTGGAAACCGACGCCCCAGCACTCGTCCGAGGGCAAAGGAATA
GAGTAGATGCCGACCGAACAAGAGCTGATTTCGAGAACGCCTCAGCCAGCAACTCGCGCGAGCCTAGCAA
GGCAAATGCGAGAGAACGGCCTTACGCTTGGTGGCACAGTTCTCGTCCACAGTTCGCTAAGCTCGCTCGG
CTGGGTCGCGGGAGGGCCGGTCGCAGTGATTCAGGCCCTTCTGGATTGTGTTGGTCCCCAGGGCACGATT
GTCATGCCCACGCACTCGGGTGATCTGACTGATCCCGCAGATTGGAGATCGCCGCCCGTGCCTGCCGATT
GGGTGCAGATCCGTCGAGGGCCCGGTACCTTTAAGACCAATGACTTACAAGGCAGCTGTAGATCTTAGCC
ACTTTTTAAAAGAAAAGGGGGGACTGGAAGGGCTAGCTCACTCCCAACGAAGACAAGATCTGCTTTTTGC
TTGTACTGGGTCTCTCTGGTTAGACCAGATCTGAGCCTGGGAGCTCTCTGGCTAACTAGGGAACCCACTG
CTTAAGCCTCAATAAAGCTTGCCTTGAGTGCTTCAAGTAGTGTGTGCCCGTCTGTTGTGTGACTCTGGTA
ACTAGAGATCCCTCAGACCCTTTTAGTCAGTGTGGAAAATCTCTAGCAGTAGTAGTTCATGTCATCTTAT
TATTCAGTATTTATAACTTGCAAAGAAATGAATATCAGAGAGTGAGAGGAACTTGTTTATTGCAGCTTAT
AATGGTTACAAATAAAGCAATAGCATCACAAATTTCACAAATAAAGCATTTTTTTCACTGCATTCTAGTT
GTGGTTTGTCCAAACTCATCAATGTATCTTATCATGTCTGGCTCTAGCTATCCCGCCCCTAACTCCGCCC
ATCCCGCCCCTAACTCCGCCCAGTTCCGCCCATTCTCCGCCCCATGGCTGACTAATTTTTTTTATTTATG
CAGAGGCCGAGGCCGCCTCGGCCTCTGAGCTATTCCAGAAGTAGTGAGGAGGCTTTTTTGGAGGCCTAGG
GACGTACCCAATTCGCCCTATAGTGAGTCGTATTACGCGCGCTCACTGGCCGTCGTTTTACAACGTCGTG
ACTGGGAAAACCCTGGCGTTACCCAACTTAATCGCCTTGCAGCACATCCCCCTTTCGCCAGCTGGCGTAA
TAGCGAAGAGGCCCGCACCGATCGCCCTTCCCAACAGTTGCGCAGCCTGAATGGCGAATGGG
[124 nt withheld, positions 4683-4806]
C
[91 nt withheld, positions 4808-4898]
A
[49 nt withheld, positions 4900-4948]
CCTTTGACGTTGGAGTCCACGTTCTTT
[37 nt withheld, positions 4976-5012]
ACCCTATCTCGGTCTATTCTTTTGATTTATAAGGGATTTTGCCGATTTCGGCCTATTGGTTAAAAAATGA
GCTGATTTAACAAAAATTTAACGCGAATTTTAACAAAATATTAACGCTTACAATTTAGGTGGCACTTTTC
GGGGAAATGTGCGCGGAACCCCTATTTGTTTATTTTTCTAAATACATTCAAATATGTATCCGCTCATGAG
ACAATAACCCTGATAAATGCTTCAATAATATTGAAAAAGGAAGAGTATGAGTATTCAACATTTCCGTGTC
GCCCTTATTCCCTTTTTTGCGGCATTTTGCCTTCCTGTTTTTGCTCACCCAGAAACGCTGGTGAAAGTAA
AAGATGCTGAAGATCAGTTGGGTGCACGAGTGGGTTACATCGAACTGGATCTCAACAGCGGTAAGATCCT
TGAGAGTTTTCGCCCCGAAGAACGTTTTCCAATGATGAGCACTTTTAAAGTTCTGCTATGTGGCGCGGTA
TTATCCCGTATTGACGCCGGGCAAGAGCAACTCGGTCGCCGCATACACTATTCTCAGAATGACTTGGTTG
AGTACTCACCAGTCACAGAAAAGCATCTTACGGATGGCATGACAGTAAGAGAATTATGCAGTGCTGCCAT
AACCATGAGTGATAACACTGCGGCCAACTTACTTCTGACAACGATCGGAGGACCGAAGGAGCTAACCGCT
TTTTTGCACAACATGGGGGATCATGTAACTCGCCTTGATCGTTGGGAACCGGAGCTGAATGAAGCCATAC
CAAACGACGAGCGTGACACCACGATGCCTGTAGCAATGGCAACAACGTTGCGCAAACTATTAACTGGCGA
ACTACTTACTCTAGCTTCCCGGCAACAATTAATAGACTGGATGGAGGCGGATAAAGTTGCAGGACCACTT
CTGCGCTCGGCCCTTCCGGCTGGCTGGTTTATTGCTGATAAATCTGGAGCCGGTGAGCGTGGGTCTCGCG
GTATCATTGCAGCACTGGGGCCAGATGGTAAGCCCTCCCGTATCGTAGTTATCTACACGACGGGGAGTCA
GGCAACTATGGATGAACGAAATAGACAGATCGCTGAGATAGGTGCCTCACTGATTAAGCATTGGTAACTG
TCAGACCAAGTTTACTCATATATACTTTAGATTGATTTAAAACTTCATTTTTAATTTAAAAGGATCTAGG
TGAAGATCCTTTTTGATAATCTCATGACCAAAATCCCTTAACGTGAGTTTTCGTTCCACTGAGCGTCAGA
CCCCGTAGAAAAGATCAAAGGATCTTCTTGAGATCCTTTTTTTCTGCGCGTAATCTGCTGCTTGCAAACA
AAAAAACCACCGCTACCAGCGGTGGTTTGTTTGCCGGATCAAGAGCTACCAACTCTTTTTCCGAAGGTAA
CTGGCTTCAGCAGAGCGCAGATACCAAATACTGTTCTTCTAGTGTAGCCGTAGTTAGGCCACCACTTCAA
GAACTCTGTAGCACCGCCTACATACCTCGCTCTGCTAATCCTGTTACCAGTGGCTGCTGCCAGTGGCGAT
AAGTCGTGTCTTACCGGGTTGGACTCAAGACGATAGTTACCGGATAAGGCGCAGCGGTCGGGCTGAACGG
GGGGTTCGTGCACACAGCCCAGCTTGGAGCGAACGACCTACACCGAACTGAGATACCTACAGCGTGAGCT
ATGAGAAAGCGCCACGCTTCCCGAAGGGAGAAAGGCGGACAGGTATCCGGTAAGCGGCAGGGTCGGAACA
GGAGAGCGCACGAGGGAGCTTCCAGGGGGAAACGCCTGGTATCTTTATAGTCCTGTCGGGTTTCGCCACC
TCTGACTTGAGCGTCGATTTTTGTGATGCTCGTCAGGGGGGCGGAGCCTATGGAAAAACGCCAGCAACGC
GGCCTTTTTACGGTTCCTGGCCTTTTGCTGGCCTTTTGCTCACATGTTCTTTCCTGCGTTATCCCCTGAT
TCTGTGGATAACCGTATTACCGCCTTTGAGTGAGCTGATACCGCTCGCCGCAGCCGAACGACCGAGCGCA
GCGAGTCAGTGAGCGAGGAAGCGGAAGAGCGCCCAATACGCAAACCGCCTCTCCCCGCGCGTTGGCCGAT
TCATTAATGCAGCTGGCACGACAGGTTTCCCGACTGGAAAGCGGGCAGTGAGCGCAACGCAATTAATGTG
AGTTAGCTCACTCATTAGGCACCCCAGGCTTTACACTTTATGCTTCCGGCTCGTATGTTGTGTGGAATTG
TGAGCGGATAACAATTTCACACAGGAAACAGCTATGACCATGATTACGCCAAGCGCGCAATTAACCCTCA
CTAAAGGGAACAAAAGCTGGAGCTGCAAGCTTAATGTAGTCTTATGCAATACTCTTGTAGTCTTGCAACA
TGGTAACGATGAGTTAGCAACATGCCTTACAAGGAGAGAAAAAGCACCGTGCATGCCGATTGGTGGAAGT
AAGGTGGTACGATCGTGCCTTATTAGGAAGGCAACAGACGGGTCTGACATGGATTGGACGAACCACTGAA
TTGCCGCATTGCAGAGATATTGTATTTAAGTGCCTAGCTCGATACATAAACGGGTCTCTCTGGTTAGACC
AGATCTGAGCCTGGGAGCTCTCTGGCTAACTAGGGAACCCACTGCTTAAGCCTCAATAAAGCTTGCCTTG
AGTGCTTCAAGTAGTGTGTGCCCGTCTGTTGTGTGACTCTGGTAACTAGAGATCCCTCAGACCCTTTTAG
TCAGTGTGGAAAATCTCTAGCAGTGGCGCCCGAACAGGGACTTGAAAGCGAAAGGGAAACCAGAGGAGCT
CTCTCGACGCAGGACTCGGCTTGCTGAAGCGCGCACGGCAAGAGGCGAGGGGCGGCGACTGGTGAGTACG
CCAAAAATTTTGACTAGCGGAGGCTAGAAGGAGAGAGATGGGTGCGAGAGCGTCAGTATTAAGCGGGGGA
GAATTAGATCGCGATGGGAAAAAATTCGGTTAAGGCCAGGGGGAAAGAAAAAATATAAATTAAAACATAT
AGTATGGGCAAGCAGGGAGCTAGAACGATTCGCAGTTAATCCTGGCCTGTTAGAAACATCAGAAGGCTGT
AGACAAATACTGGGACAGCTACAACCATCCCTTCAGACAGGATCAGAAGAACTTAGATCATTATATAATA
CAGTAGCAACCCTCTATTGTGTGCATCAAAGGATAGAGATAAAAGACACCAAGGAAGCTTTAGACAAGAT
AGAGGAAGAGCAAAACAAAAGTAAGACCACCGCACAGCAAGCGGCCGCTGATCTTCAGACCTGGAGGAGG
AGATATGAGGGACAATTGGAGAAGTGAATTATATAAATATAAAGTAGTAAAAATTGAACCATTAGGAGTA
GCACCCACCAAGGCAAAGAGAAGAGTGGTGCAGAGAGAAAAAAGAGCAGTGGGAATAGGAGCTTTGTTCC
TTGGGTTCTTGGGAGCAGCAGGAAGCACTATGGGCGCAGCGTCAATGACGCTGACGGTACAGGCCAGACA
ATTATTGTCTGGTATAGTGCAGCAGCAGAACAATTTGCTGAGGGCTATTGAGGCGCAACAGCATCTGTTG
CAACTCACAGTCTGGGGCATCAAGCAGCTCCAGGCAAGAATCCTGGCTGTGGAAAGATACCTAAAGGATC
AACAGCTCCTGGGGATTTGGGGTTGCTCTGGAAAACTCATTTGCACCACTGCTGTGCCTTGGAATGCTAG
TTGGAGTAATAAATCTCTGGAACAGATTTGGAATCACACGACCTGGATGGAGTGGGACAGAGAAATTAAC
AATTACACAAGCTTAATACACTCCTTAATTGAAGAATCGCAAAACCAGCAAGAAAAGAATGAACAAGAAT
TATTGGAATTAGATAAATGGGCAAGTTTGTGGAATTGGTTTAACATAACAAATTGGCTGTGGTATATAAA
ATTATTCATAATGATAGTAGGAGGCTTGGTAGGTTTAAGAATAGTTTTTGCTGTACTTTCTATAGTGAAT
AGAGTTAGGCAGGGATATTCACCATTATCGTTTCAGACCCACCTCCCAACCCCGAGGGGACCCGACAGGC
CCGAAGGAATAGAAGAAGAAGGTGGAGAGAGAGACAGAGACAGATCCATTCGATTAGTGAACGGATCTCG
ACGGTATCGGTTAACTTTTAAAAGAAAAGGGGGGATTGGGGGGTACAGTGCAGGGGAAAGAATAGTAGAC
ATAATAGCAACAGACATACAAACTAAAGAATTACAAAAACAAATTACAAAAATTCAAAATTTTATCGATC
ACGAGACTAGCCTC
