>Addgene plasmid #26585 | pLenti CMVtight eGFP Hygro (w783-1) | addgene partial sequence | sequence record 32807 | 26585 with EGFP-N
GCTCCTCGCCCTTGCTCACCATGGTGGCGACCGGCCGGTGGATCCCGGGCCCGCGGTACCGTCGACTGCA
GAATTCGAAGCTTGAGCTCGAGATCCAGTCGACTGAATTGGTTCCTTTAAAGCCTGCTTTTTTGTACAAA
CTTGTTGATATCTGCAGAATTCCACCACACTGGACTAGTCGACGAACCGGTGGATCCCCGGGTACCGAGC
TCGAATTCTCCAGGCGATCTGACGGTTCACTAAACGAGCTCTGCTTATATAGGCCTCCCACCGTACACGC
CTACCTCGACATACGTTCTCTATCACTGATAGGGAGTAAACTCGACATACGTTCTCTATCACTGATAGGG
ATAAACTCGACATACGTTCTCTATCACTGATAGGGAGTAAACTCGACATACGTTCTCTATCACTGATAGG
GAGTAAACTCGACATACGTTCTCTATCACTGATAGGGAGTAAACTCGACATCGTTCTCTATCACTGATAG
GGAGTAAACTCGACATACGTTCTCTATCACTGATAGGGAGTAAACTCGAGGCTAGTCTCGTGATCGATAA
AATTTTGAATTTTTGTAATTTGTTTTTGTAATTCTTTAGTTTGTATGTCTGTTGCTATTATGTCTACTAT
TCTTTCCCCTGCACTGTACCCCCCAATCCCCCCTTTTCTTTTAAAAGTTAACCGATACCGTCGAGATCCG
TTCACTAATCGAATGGATCTGTCTCTGTCTCTCTCTCCACCTTCTTCTTCTATTCCTTCGGGCCTGTCGG
GTCCCCTCGGGGTTGGGAGGTGGGTCTGAAACGATAATGGTGAATATCCCTGCCTAACTCTATTCACTAT
AGAAAGTA
